>Addgene plasmid #170570 | pAPV-DsRed2-ER-5 | addgene full sequence | sequence record 335779 | Addgene NGS Result
CGTTACATAACTTACGGTAAATGGCCCGCCTGGCTGACCGCCCAACGACCCCCGCCCATTGACGTCAATA
ATGACGTATGTTCCCATAGTAACGCCAATAGGGACTTTCCATTGACGTCAATGGGTGGAGTATTTACGGT
AAACTGCCCACTTGGCAGTACATCAAGTGTATCATATGCCAAGTACGCCCCCTATTGACGTCAATGACGG
TAAATGGCCCGCCTGGCATTATGCCCAGTACATGACCTTATGGGACTTTCCTACTTGGCAGTACATCTAC
GTATTAGTCATCGCTATTACCATGGTGATGCGGTTTTGGCAGTACATCAATGGGCGTGGATAGCGGTTTG
ACTCACGGGGATTTCCAAGTCTCCACCCCATTGACGTCAATGGGAGTTTGTTTTGGCACCAAAATCAACG
GGACTTTCCAAAATGTCGTAACAACTCCGCCCCATTGACGCAAATGGGCGGTAGGCGTGTACGGTGGGAG
GTCTATATAAGCAGAGCTGGTTTAGTGAACCGTCAGATCCGCTAGCGCCACCATGCTGCTATCCGTGCCG
TTGCTGCTCGGCCTCCTCGGCCTGGCCGTCGCCGCACCGGTCGCCACCATGGCCTCCTCCGAGAACGTCA
TCACCGAGTTCATGCGCTTCAAGGTGCGCATGGAGGGCACCGTGAACGGCCACGAGTTCGAGATCGAGGG
CGAGGGCGAGGGCCGCCCCTACGAGGGCCACAACACCGTGAAGCTGAAGGTGACCAAGGGCGGCCCCCTG
CCCTTCGCCTGGGACATCCTGTCCCCCCAGTTCCAGTACGGCTCCAAGGTGTACGTGAAGCACCCCGCCG
ACATCCCCGACTACAAGAAGCTGTCCTTCCCCGAGGGCTTCAAGTGGGAGCGCGTGATGAACTTCGAGGA
CGGCGGCGTGGCGACCGTGACCCAGGACTCCTCCCTGCAGGACGGCTGCTTCATCTACAAGGTGAAGTTC
ATCGGCGTGAACTTCCCCTCCGACGGCCCCGTGATGCAGAAGAAGACCATGGGCTGGGAGGCCTCCACCG
AGCGCCTGTACCCCCGCGACGGCGTGCTGAAGGGCGAGACCCACAAGGCCCTGAAGCTGAAGGACGGCGG
CCACTACCTGGTGGAGTTCAAGTCCATCTACATGGCCAAGAAGCCCGTGCAGCTGCCCGGCTACTACTAC
GTGGACGCCAAGCTGGACATCACCTCCCACAACGAGGACTACACCATCGTGGAGCAGTACGAGCGCACCG
AGGGCCGCCACCACCTGTTCCTGTCCGGAAAGGACGAGCTGTAAGAATTCTGCAGTCGACGGTACCGCGG
GCCCGGGATCCACCGGATCTAGATAACTGATCATAATCAGCCATACCACATTTGTAGAGGTTTTACTTGC
TTTAAAAAACCTCCCACACCTCCCCCTGAACCTGAAACATAAAATGAATGCAATTGTTGTTGTTAACTTG
TTTATTGCAGCTTATAATGGTTACAAATAAAGCAATAGCATCACAAATTTCACAAATAAAGCATTTTTTT
CACTGCATTCTAGTTGTGGTTTGTCCAAACTCATCAATGTATCTTAACGCGTAAATTGTAAGCGTTAATA
TTTTGTTAAAATTCGCGTTAAATTTTTGTTAAATCAGCTCATTTTTTAACCAATAGGCCGAAATCGGCAA
AATCCCTTATAAATCAAAAGAATAGACCGAGATAGGGT
[37 nt withheld, positions 1719-1755]
AAAGAACGTGGACTCCAACGTCAAAGG
[49 nt withheld, positions 1783-1831]
T
[91 nt withheld, positions 1833-1923]
G
[124 nt withheld, positions 1925-2048]
CAGGTGGCACTTTTCGGGGAAATGTGCGCGGAACCCCTATTTGTTTATTTTTCTAAATACATTCAAATAT
GTATCCGCTCATGAGACAATAACCCTGATAAATGCTTCAATAATATTGAAAAAGGAAGAGTCCTGAGGCG
GAAAGAACCAGCTGTGGAATGTGTGTCAGTTAGGGTGTGGAAAGTCCCCAGGCTCCCCAGCAGGCAGAAG
TATGCAAAGCATGCATCTCAATTAGTCAGCAACCAGGTGTGGAAAGTCCCCAGGCTCCCCAGCAGGCAGA
AGTATGCAAAGCATGCATCTCAATTAGTCAGCAACCATAGTCCCGCCCCTAACTCCGCCCATCCCGCCCC
TAACTCCGCCCAGTTCCGCCCATTCTCCGCCCCATGGCTGACTAATTTTTTTTATTTATGCAGAGGCCGA
GGCCGCCTCGGCCTCTGAGCTATTCCAGAAGTAGTGAGGAGGCTTTTTTGGAGGCCTAGGCTTTTGCAAA
GATCGATCAAGAGACAGGATGAGGATCGTTTCGCATGATTGAACAAGATGGATTGCACGCAGGTTCTCCG
GCCGCTTGGGTGGAGAGGCTATTCGGCTATGACTGGGCACAACAGACAATCGGCTGCTCTGATGCCGCCG
TGTTCCGGCTGTCAGCGCAGGGGCGCCCGGTTCTTTTTGTCAAGACCGACCTGTCCGGTGCCCTGAATGA
ACTGCAAGACGAGGCAGCGCGGCTATCGTGGCTGGCCACGACGGGCGTTCCTTGCGCAGCTGTGCTCGAC
GTTGTCACTGAAGCGGGAAGGGACTGGCTGCTATTGGGCGAAGTGCCGGGGCAGGATCTCCTGTCATCTC
ACCTTGCTCCTGCCGAGAAAGTATCCATCATGGCTGATGCAATGCGGCGGCTGCATACGCTTGATCCGGC
TACCTGCCCATTCGACCACCAAGCGAAACATCGCATCGAGCGAGCACGTACTCGGATGGAAGCCGGTCTT
GTCGATCAGGATGATCTGGACGAAGAGCATCAGGGGCTCGCGCCAGCCGAACTGTTCGCCAGGCTCAAGG
CGAGCATGCCCGACGGCGAGGATCTCGTCGTGACCCATGGCGATGCCTGCTTGCCGAATATCATGGTGGA
AAATGGCCGCTTTTCTGGATTCATCGACTGTGGCCGGCTGGGTGTGGCGGACCGCTATCAGGACATAGCG
TTGGCTACCCGTGATATTGCTGAAGAGCTTGGCGGCGAATGGGCTGACCGCTTCCTCGTGCTTTACGGTA
TCGCCGCTCCCGATTCGCAGCGCATCGCCTTCTATCGCCTTCTTGACGAGTTCTTCTGAGCGGGACTCTG
GGGTTCGAAATGACCGACCAAGCGACGCCCAACCTGCCATCACGAGATTTCGATTCCACCGCCGCCTTCT
ATGAAAGGTTGGGCTTCGGAATCGTTTTCCGGGACGCCGGCTGGATGATCCTCCAGCGCGGGGATCTCAT
GCTGGAGTTCTTCGCCCACCCTAGGGGGAGGCTAACTGAAACACGGAAGGAGACAATACCGGAAGGAACC
CGCGCTATGACGGCAATAAAAAGACAGAATAAAACGCACGGTGTTGGGTCGTTTGTTCATAAACGCGGGG
TTCGGTCCCAGGGCTGGCACTCTGTCGATACCCCACCGAGACCCCATTGGGGCCAATACGCCCGCGTTTC
TTCCTTTTCCCCACCCCACCCCCCAAGTTCGGGTGAAGGCCCAGGGCTCGCAGCCAACGTCGGGGCGGCA
GGCCCTGCCATAGCCTCAGGTTACTCATATATACTTTAGATTGATTTAAAACTTCATTTTTAATTTAAAA
GGATCTAGGTGAAGATCCTTTTTGATAATCTCATGACCAAAATCCCTTAACGTGAGTTTTCGTTCCACTG
AGCGTCAGACCCCGTAGAAAAGATCAAAGGATCTTCTTGAGATCCTTTTTTTCTGCGCGTAATCTGCTGC
TTGCAAACAAAAAAACCACCGCTACCAGCGGTGGTTTGTTTGCCGGATCAAGAGCTACCAACTCTTTTTC
CGAAGGTAACTGGCTTCAGCAGAGCGCAGATACCAAATACTGTTCTTCTAGTGTAGCCGTAGTTAGGCCA
CCACTTCAAGAACTCTGTAGCACCGCCTACATACCTCGCTCTGCTAATCCTGTTACCAGTGGCTGCTGCC
AGTGGCGATAAGTCGTGTCTTACCGGGTTGGACTCAAGACGATAGTTACCGGATAAGGCGCAGCGGTCGG
GCTGAACGGGGGGTTCGTGCACACAGCCCAGCTTGGAGCGAACGACCTACACCGAACTGAGATACCTACA
GCGTGAGCTATGAGAAAGCGCCACGCTTCCCGAAGGGAGAAAGGCGGACAGGTATCCGGTAAGCGGCAGG
GTCGGAACAGGAGAGCGCACGAGGGAGCTTCCAGGGGGAAACGCCTGGTATCTTTATAGTCCTGTCGGGT
TTCGCCACCTCTGACTTGAGCGTCGATTTTTGTGATGCTCGTCAGGGGGGCGGAGCCTATGGAAAAACGC
CAGCAACGCGGCCTTTTTACGGTTCCTGGCCTTTTGCTGGCCTTTTGCTCACATGTTCTTTCCTGCGTTA
TCCCCTGATTCTGTGGATAACCGTATTACCGCCATGCATTAGTTATTAATAGTAATCAATTACGGGGTCA
TTAGTTCATAGCCCATATATGGAGTTCCG
Features (pLannotate 1.2.2; 15 found; start..end, strand, type, name):
      1..304     +  enhancer       CMV enhancer: human cytomegalovirus immediate early enhancer
    305..508     +  promoter       CMV promoter: human cytomegalovirus (CMV) immediate early promoter
    609..1283    +  CDS            DsRed2: DsRed2 is a basic (constitutively fluorescent) red fluorescent protein published in 2006, derived from Discosoma sp..
   1305..1341    +  misc_feature   MCS (fragment): multiple cloning site
   1358..1442    +  CDS            large T antigen (fragment): large T antigen from SV40 (simian virus 40)
   1465..1586    +  polyA_signal   SV40 poly(A) signal: SV40 polyadenylation signal
   1620..2048    -  rep_origin     f1 ori (sequence partly withheld): f1 bacteriophage origin of replication; arrow indicates direction of (+) strand synthesis
   2075..2179    +  promoter       AmpR promoter: bla
   2181..2538    +  promoter       SV40 promoter: SV40 enhancer and early promoter
   2573..3367    +  CDS            NeoR/KanR: aminoglycoside phosphotransferase from Tn5; aph(3')-II (or nptII); confers resistance to neomycin, kanamycin, and G418 (Geneticin®)
   3388..3540    +  CDS            ble (fragment): BLE_KLEPN - Experimental evidence at protein level: Swiss-Prot protein existence level 1. Binding protein with a strong affinity to the bleomycin family of antibiotics. Binds to CL990; an antimitotic-antibiotic compound. From Klebsiella pneumoniae.
   3599..3646    +  polyA_signal   HSV TK poly(A) signal: herpes simplex virus thymidine kinase polyadenylation signal (Cole and Stacy, 1985)
   3737..3753    -  polyA_signal   bGH poly(A) signal (fragment): bovine growth hormone polyadenylation signal
   3975..4563    +  rep_origin     ori: high-copy-number ColE1/pMB1/pBR322/pUC origin of replication
   4678..4737    +  enhancer       CMV enhancer (fragment): human cytomegalovirus immediate early enhancer
