[The description below was written by a language model from this plasmid's Addgene catalogue record and pLannotate feature annotations shown in this document.]
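Description:
pAPV-DsRed2-ER-5 is a 4.7 kb mammalian expression plasmid built on the Clontech pDendra2-C backbone, with a synthetic 711 bp insert placed between the BmtI and EcoRI sites. It replicates in E. coli from a high-copy ColE1/pUC-type origin and also carries an f1 phage origin. A single NeoR/KanR (Tn5 aminoglycoside phosphotransferase) cassette serves both hosts. The bacterial AmpR (bla) promoter drives it for kanamycin selection in bacteria, while the adjacent SV40 enhancer/early promoter and the HSV TK polyadenylation signal allow G418 selection of transfected mammalian cells.

The payload is driven by the human CMV immediate-early enhancer and promoter and terminated by the SV40 poly(A) signal. It encodes the red fluorescent protein DsRed2 directed to the lumen of the endoplasmic reticulum. The annotation tool marks only the DsRed2 coding region, leaving about 100 bp between the promoter and DsRed2 unannotated. The signal peptide and the APV tripeptide described in the catalogue entry presumably lie in this stretch, but the feature table does not label them, and the identity of the signal sequence is not stated. Short hits to SV40 large T antigen, ble and bGH poly(A) are fragments and appear to be backbone remnants rather than functional elements.

According to the depositor, signal peptide cleavage exposes an N-terminal Ala-Pro-Val tripeptide on the mature protein. This causes the otherwise ER-targeted reporter to escape from the ER into tubular ER-Golgi intermediate compartments. The associated publication concerns SURF4-induced tubular ERGIC and selective acceleration of ER-to-Golgi transport, so the construct serves as a fluorescent cargo for imaging this export route in mammalian cells.
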