Addgene plasmid #170570: pAPV-DsRed2-ER-5
Purpose: Expresses DsRed2 targeted to the ER lumen, but the encoded protein escapes from the ER into tubular ERGICs due to the N-terminal APV tripeptide after signal peptide cleavage.
Depositing lab: Ke Xu. Depositing organization: University of California, Berkeley. Publication: SURF4-induced tubular ERGIC selectively expedites ER-to-Golgi transport. Yan R, Chen K, Wang B, Xu K. Dev Cell. 2022 Feb 28;57(4):512-525.e8. doi: 10.1016/j.devcel.2021.12.018. Epub 2022 Jan 19. PubMed 35051356.
Backbone
  Vector backbone: pDendra2-C
  Backbone manufacturer: Clontech
  Backbone size w/o insert (bp): 4026
  Total vector size (bp): 4737
  Vector type: Mammalian Expression
  Selectable markers: Neomycin (select with G418)
Growth in bacteria
  Bacterial resistance: Kanamycin, 50 μg/mL
  Growth temperature: 37°C
  Growth strain: DH5alpha
  Copy number: High Copy
Gene/Insert
  Gene/Insert name: APV-DsRed2-ER-5
  Species: Synthetic
  Insert size (bp): 711
  Promoter: CMV
  Cloning method: Restriction Enzyme; 5′ cloning site BmtI (not destroyed); 3′ cloning site EcoR1 (not destroyed)
  Sequencing primers: 5′ CMV Forward; 3′ SV40pA-R
Terms and licenses: Academic/Nonprofit Terms; Industry Terms: Not Available to Industry
Depositor comments: Please see the Genbank file under Resource Information for an annotated sequence file from the depositing laboratory.
How to cite: pAPV-DsRed2-ER-5 was a gift from Ke Xu (Addgene plasmid # 170570 ; http://n2t.net/addgene:170570 ; RRID:Addgene_170570)
